>Addgene plasmid #81623 | pDONR223_PEX3_p.G173E | addgene full sequence | sequence record 167363 | Addgene NGS Result
GGCAGTTCCCTACTCTCGCGTTAACGCTAGCATGGATGTTTTCCCAGTCACGACGTTGTAAAACGACGGC
CAGTCTTAAGCTCGGGCCCCAAATAATGATTTTATTTTGACTGATAGTGACCTGTTCGTTGCAACAAATT
GATGAGCAATGCTTTTTTATAATGCCAACTTTGTACAAAAAAGTTGGCATGCTGAGGTCTGTATGGAATT
TTCTGAAACGCCACAAAAAGAAATGCATCTTCCTGGGCACGGTCCTTGGAGGAGTATATATTCTGGGGAA
ATATGGACAGAAGAAAATCAGAGAAATACAGGAAAGGGAGGCTGCAGAATACATTGCCCAAGCACGACGA
CAATATCATTTTGAAAGTAACCAGAGGACTTGCAATATGACAGTGCTGTCCATGCTTCCAACACTGAGAG
AGGCCTTAATGCAGCAACTGAATTCCGAGAGCCTCACAGCTCTGCTAAAAAACAGGCCTTCAAACAAGCT
AGAAATATGGGAGGATCTGAAGATAATAAGTTTCACAAGAAGTACTGTGGCTGTATACAGTACCTGTATG
CTGGTTGTTCTTTTGCGGGTCCAGTTAAACATAATTGGTGGATATATTTACCTGGATAATGCAGCAGTTG
GCAAAAATGGCACTACAATTCTTGCTCCCCCAGATGTCCAACAGCAGTATTTATCAAGTATTCAGCACCT
ACTTGAAGATGGCCTGACAGAATTGATCACTGTCATTAAACAAGCTGTGCAGAAGGTTTTAGGAAGTGTT
TCTCTTAAACATTCTTTGTCCCTTTTGGACTTGGAGCAAAAACTAAAAGAAATCAGAAATCTCGTTGAGC
AGCATAAGTCTTCTTCTTGGATTAATAAAGATGGATCCAAACCTTTATTATGCCATTATATGATGCCAGA
TGAAGAAACTCCATTAGCAGTGCAGGCCTGTGGACTTTCTCCTCGAGACATTACCACTATTAAACTTCTC
AATGAAACTAGAGACATGTTGGAAAGCCCAGATTTTAGTACAGTTTTGAATACCTGTTTAAACCGAGGTT
TTAGTAGACTTCTAGACAATATGGCTGAGTTCTTTCGACCTACTGAACAGGACCTGCAACATGGTAACTC
TATGAATAGTCTTTCCAGTGTCAGCCTGCCTTTAGCTAAGATAATTCCAATAGTAAACGGACAGATCCAT
TCAGTTTGCAGTGAAACACCTAGTCATTTTGTTCAGGATCTGTTGACAATGGAGCAAGTGAAAGACTTTG
CTGCTAATGTGTATGAAGCTTTTAGTACCCCTCAGCAACTGGAGAAATGATTGCCAACTTTCTTGTACAA
AGTTGGCATTATAAGAAAGCATTGCTTATCAATTTGTTGCAACGAACAGGTCACTATCAGTCAAAATAAA
ATCATTATTTGCCATCCAGCTGATATCCCCTATAGTGAGTCGTATTACATGGTCATAGCTGTTTCCTGGC
AGCTCTGGCCCGTGTCTCAAAATCTCTGATGTTACATTGCACAAGATAAAAATATATCATCATGCCTCCT
CTAGACCAGCCAGGACAGAAATGCCTCGACTTCGCTGCTACCCAAGGTTGCCGGGTGACGCACACCGTGG
AAACGGATGAAGGCACGAACCCAGTGGACATAAGCCTGTTCGGTTCGTAAGCTGTAATGCAAGTAGCGTA
TGCGCTCACGCAACTGGTCCAGAACCTTGACCGAACGCAGCGGTGGTAACGGCGCAGTGGCGGTTTTCAT
GGCTTGTTATGACTGTTTTTTTGGGGTACAGTCTATGCCTCGGGCATCCAAGCAGCAAGCGCGTTACGCC
GTGGGTCGATGTTTGATGTTATGGAGCAGCAACGATGTTACGCAGCAGGGCAGTCGCCCTAAAACAAAGT
TAAACATTATGAGGGAAGCGGTGATCGCCGAAGTATCGACTCAACTATCAGAGGTAGTTGGCGTCATCGA
GCGCCATCTCGAACCGACGTTGCTGGCCGTACATTTGTACGGCTCCGCAGTGGATGGCGGCCTGAAGCCA
CACAGTGATATTGATTTGCTGGTTACGGTGACCGTAAGGCTTGATGAAACAACGCGGCGAGCTTTGATCA
ACGACCTTTTGGAAACTTCGGCTTCCCCTGGAGAGAGCGAGATTCTCCGCGCTGTAGAAGTCACCATTGT
TGTGCACGACGACATCATTCCGTGGCGTTATCCAGCTAAGCGCGAACTGCAATTTGGAGAATGGCAGCGC
AATGACATTCTTGCAGGTATCTTCGAGCCAGCCACGATCGACATTGATCTGGCTATCTTGCTGACAAAAG
CAAGAGAACATAGCGTTGCCTTGGTAGGTCCAGCGGCGGAGGAACTCTTTGATCCGGTTCCTGAACAGGA
TCTATTTGAGGCGCTAAATGAAACCTTAACGCTATGGAACTCGCCGCCCGACTGGGCTGGCGATGAGCGA
AATGTAGTGCTTACGTTGTCCCGCATTTGGTACAGCGCAGTAACCGGCAAAATCGCGCCGAAGGATGTCG
CTGCCGACTGGGCAATGGAGCGCCTGCCGGCCCAGTATCAGCCCGTCATACTTGAAGCTAGACAGGCTTA
TCTTGGACAAGAAGAAGATCGCTTGGCCTCGCGCGCAGATCAGTTGGAAGAATTTGTCCACTACGTGAAA
GGCGAGATCACCAAGGTAGTCGGCAAATAACCCTCGAGCCACCCATGACCAAAATCCCTTAACGTGAGTT
ACGCGTCGTTCCACTGAGCGTCAGACCCCGTAGAAAAGATCAAAGGATCTTCTTGAGATCCTTTTTTTCT
GCGCGTAATCTGCTGCTTGCAAACAAAAAAACCACCGCTACCAGCGGTGGTTTGTTTGCCGGATCAAGAG
CTACCAACTCTTTTTCCGAAGGTAACTGGCTTCAGCAGAGCGCAGATACCAAATACTGTTCTTCTAGTGT
AGCCGTAGTTAGGCCACCACTTCAAGAACTCTGTAGCACCGCCTACATACCTCGCTCTGCTAATCCTGTT
ACCAGTGGCTGCTGCCAGTGGCGATAAGTCGTGTCTTACCGGGTTGGACTCAAGACGATAGTTACCGGAT
AAGGCGCAGCGGTCGGGCTGAACGGGGGGTTCGTGCACACAGCCCAGCTTGGAGCGAACGACCTACACCG
AACTGAGATACCTACAGCGTGAGCTATGAGAAAGCGCCACGCTTCCCGAAGGGAGAAAGGCGGACAGGTA
TCCGGTAAGCGGCAGGGTCGGAACAGGAGAGCGCACGAGGGAGCTTCCAGGGGGAAACGCCTGGTATCTT
TATAGTCCTGTCGGGTTTCGCCACCTCTGACTTGAGCGTCGATTTTTGTGATGCTCGTCAGGGGGGCGGA
GCCTATGGAAAAACGCCAGCAACGCGGCCTTTTTACGGTTCCTGGCCTTTTGCTGGCCTTTTGCTCACAT
GTTCTTTCCTGCGTTATCCCCTGATTCTGTGGATAACCGTATTACCGCCTTTGAGTGAGCTGATACCGCT
CGCCGCAGCCGAACGACCGAGCGCAGCGAGTCAGTGAGCGAGGAAGCGGAAGAGCGCCCAATACGCAAAC
CGCCTCTCCCCGCGCGTTGGCCGATTCATTAATGCAGCTGGCACGACAGGTTTCCCGACTGGAAAGCGGG
CAGTGAGCGCAACGCAATTAATACGCGTACCGCTAGCCAGGAAGAGTTTGTAGAAACGCAAAAAGGCCAT
CCGTCAGGATGGCCTTCTGCTTAGTTTGATGCCTGGCAGTTTATGGCGGGCGTCCTGCCCGCCACCCTCC
GGGCCGTTGCTTCACAACGTTCAAATCCGCTCCCGGCGGATTTGTCCTACTCAGGAGAGCGTTCACCGAC
AAACAACAGATAAAACGAAAGGCCCAGTCTTCCGACTGAGCCTTTCGTTTTATTTGATGCCT
Features (pLannotate 1.2.2; 12 found; start..end, strand, type, name):
     38..74      -  CDS            lacZα (fragment): LacZα fragment of β-galactosidase; lacZ fragment
     91..186     +  protein_bind   attL3: mutant version of attL; recombination site for the Gateway® LR reaction LR Clonase™
    189..1307    +  CDS            PEX3: PEX3_HUMAN - Experimental evidence at protein level: Swiss-Prot protein existence level 1. Involved in peroxisome biosynthesis and integrity. Assembles membrane vesicles before the matrix proteins are translocated. As a docking factor for PEX19, is necessary for the import of peroxisomal membrane proteins in the peroxisomes. From Homo sapiens (Human).
   1315..1410    -  protein_bind   attL3: mutant version of attL; recombination site for the Gateway® LR reaction LR Clonase™
   1429..1447    -  promoter       T7 promoter: promoter for bacteriophage T7 RNA polymerase
   1637..1660    +  promoter       Pc promoter (fragment): intI1 (promoter lies within the coding sequence); class 1 integron promoter
   1836..1892    +  CDS            GmR (fragment): gentamycin acetyltransferase; aacC1; confers resistance to gentamycin
   1899..2690    +  CDS            SmR: aminoglycoside adenylyltransferase (Murphy, 1985); aadA; confers resistance to spectinomycin and streptomycin
   2783..3371    +  rep_origin     ori: high-copy-number ColE1/pMB1/pBR322/pUC origin of replication
   3554..3646    +  CDS            lacI (fragment): lac repressor; lacI; The lac repressor binds to the lac operator to inhibit transcription in E. coli. This inhibition can be relieved by adding lactose or isopropyl-β-D-thiogalactopyranoside (IPTG).
   3701..3728    -  terminator     rrnB T2 terminator: transcription terminator T2 from the E. coli rrnB gene
   3860..3903    +  terminator     rrnB T1 terminator: Escherichia coli rrnB; transcription terminator T1 from the E. coli rrnB gene
