[The description below was written by a language model from this plasmid's Addgene catalogue record and pLannotate feature annotations shown in this document.]
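Description:
pDONR223_PEX3_p.G173E is a Gateway entry clone built on the Invitrogen pDONR223 backbone and carrying the human PEX3 open reading frame with a G173E missense substitution. It is a bacterial propagation and shuttle plasmid rather than an expression vector. It replicates in E. coli from a high-copy ColE1/pUC-type origin and is selected with spectinomycin through the aadA (SmR) aminoglycoside adenylyltransferase gene. That gene sits downstream of a fragment of the class 1 integron Pc promoter and a remnant of a gentamicin resistance gene. The other annotated pieces are backbone features with no role in the payload: short lacZα and lacI fragments, and the rrnB T1 and T2 terminators, which insulate the cloning region from read-through transcription.

The PEX3 coding sequence spans about 1.1 kb of the 3.9 kb sequenced plasmid. It is flanked on both sides by attL recombination sites. The automated annotation labels both as attL3, and this should be read as generic attL-type sites. These sites allow the ORF to be moved into any compatible attR destination vector by an LR Clonase reaction. The record lists no promoter for the insert; a T7 promoter lies outside the downstream attL site and points back toward the insert in the antisense direction. The clone is in the "closed" configuration, with a stop codon directly after the ORF, so it suits native or N-terminally tagged expression but not C-terminal fusions.

PEX3 encodes a peroxisomal membrane biogenesis factor that docks PEX19 for import of peroxisomal membrane proteins. This variant clone belongs to the Target Accelerator Plasmid Collection, which was assembled for systematic functional testing of rare cancer-associated alleles.
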