Addgene plasmid #81623: pDONR223_PEX3_p.G173E
Purpose: Gateway Donor vector containing PEX3 , part of the Target Accelerator Plasmid Collection.
Depositing lab: Jesse Boehm & William Hahn & David Root. Depositing organization: Broad Institute. Publication: Systematic Functional Interrogation of Rare Cancer Variants Identifies Oncogenic Alleles. Kim E, Ilic N, Shrestha Y, Zou L, Kamburov A, Zhu C, Yang X, Lubonja R, Tran N, Nguyen C, Lawrence MS, Piccioni F, Bagul M, Doench JG, Chouinard CR, Wu X, Hogstrom L, Natoli T, Tamayo P, Horn H, Corsello SM, Lage K, Root DE, Subramanian A, Golub TR, Getz G, Boehm JS, Hahn WC. Cancer Discov. 2016 Jul;6(7):714-26. doi: 10.1158/2159-8290.CD-16-0160. Epub 2016 May 4. PubMed 27147599.
Backbone
  Vector backbone: pDONR223
  Backbone manufacturer: Invitrogen
  Backbone size w/o insert (bp): 2790
  Vector type: Gateway Entry vector
Growth in bacteria
  Bacterial resistance: Spectinomycin, 50 μg/mL
  Growth temperature: 37°C
  Growth strain: DH5alpha
  Copy number: High Copy
Gene/Insert
  Gene/Insert name: PEX3
  Species: H. sapiens (human)
  Mutation: G173E
  GenBank ID: NM_003630.2
  Entrez Gene: PEX3 (a.k.a. PBD10A, PBD10B, TRG18)
  Promoter: None
  Cloning method: Gateway Cloning
  Sequencing primers: 5′ M13pUC-fwd; 3′ M13-Rev
Terms and licenses: Academic/Nonprofit Terms; Industry Terms: Not Available to Industry
Depositor comments: Closed state: stop codon immediately follows insert
How to cite: pDONR223_PEX3_p.G173E was a gift from Jesse Boehm & William Hahn & David Root (Addgene plasmid # 81623 ; http://n2t.net/addgene:81623 ; RRID:Addgene_81623)
