>Addgene plasmid #81623 | pDONR223_PEX3_p.G173E | depositor partial sequence | sequence record 154942 | Insert sequence
ATGCTGAGGTCTGTATGGAATTTTCTGAAACGCCACAAAAAGAAATGCATCTTCCTGGGCACGGTCCTTG
GAGGAGTATATATTCTGGGGAAATATGGACAGAAGAAAATCAGAGAAATACAGGAAAGGGAGGCTGCAGA
ATACATTGCCCAAGCACGACGACAATATCATTTTGAAAGTAACCAGAGGACTTGCAATATGACAGTGCTG
TCCATGCTTCCAACACTGAGAGAGGCCTTAATGCAGCAACTGAATTCCGAGAGCCTCACAGCTCTGCTAA
AAAACAGGCCTTCAAACAAGCTAGAAATATGGGAGGATCTGAAGATAATAAGTTTCACAAGAAGTACTGT
GGCTGTATACAGTACCTGTATGCTGGTTGTTCTTTTGCGGGTCCAGTTAAACATAATTGGTGGATATATT
TACCTGGATAATGCAGCAGTTGGCAAAAATGGCACTACAATTCTTGCTCCCCCAGATGTCCAACAGCAGT
ATTTATCAAGTATTCAGCACCTACTTGAAGATGGCCTGACAGAATTGATCACTGTCATTAAACAAGCTGT
GCAGAAGGTTTTAGGAAGTGTTTCTCTTAAACATTCTTTGTCCCTTTTGGACTTGGAGCAAAAACTAAAA
GAAATCAGAAATCTCGTTGAGCAGCATAAGTCTTCTTCTTGGATTAATAAAGATGGATCCAAACCTTTAT
TATGCCATTATATGATGCCAGATGAAGAAACTCCATTAGCAGTGCAGGCCTGTGGACTTTCTCCTCGAGA
CATTACCACTATTAAACTTCTCAATGAAACTAGAGACATGTTGGAAAGCCCAGATTTTAGTACAGTTTTG
AATACCTGTTTAAACCGAGGTTTTAGTAGACTTCTAGACAATATGGCTGAGTTCTTTCGACCTACTGAAC
AGGACCTGCAACATGGTAACTCTATGAATAGTCTTTCCAGTGTCAGCCTGCCTTTAGCTAAGATAATTCC
AATAGTAAACGGACAGATCCATTCAGTTTGCAGTGAAACACCTAGTCATTTTGTTCAGGATCTGTTGACA
ATGGAGCAAGTGAAAGACTTTGCTGCTAATGTGTATGAAGCTTTTAGTACCCCTCAGCAACTGGAGAAA
